>Addgene plasmid #16120 | pOX-twk24 | addgene partial sequence | sequence record 22830 | T3 5'-GCAATTAACCCTCACTAAAGG-3'
TGTTCTTTTTGCAGAAGCTCAGAATAAACGCTCAACTTTGGCAGAGCTAGCGTCGACGGTATCGATAAGC
TTATGAATGGAACCACAAAGAAAGATGATAAAATTGTTGCTGGAAGGAGCAAAAGTGCAGATAGTAAATG
GAAAGATCGAATGAATCGAGGTCTTGGAAACATGTCTAAAAGTTTACCCAGTTTTAATAAGAATGCGGCA
AATGCAAAAAGTGATAAAACAAGTGATACAAAAGTAGTAATTGAAGATGAATCAAAGAAAAAGAAGAAAA
AGAAGAAGAAGGATAAGAATTTAGATGTGGAAGAACTTCCACAACAGGAAGATCCAGAAGTACTAGCTGC
AAAGGAAAAAGAGAAAAAAGCAAAAGTAATGATTGCAAGTAGAGATGCTCGAAATAAAACCATGTGGAGA
CATATTGCATGGCTTGTTGTTTTATTCTCTTTTTCTTTATTTGGAGGCGTCATTTTCAGTGCTATCGAAG
GTGGTTATGAAACGACACAACTTATCAAAAAGTTTGAACATGAGAAAGATGTATACGAGAGACGAAAGAT
CTATCAAGAGCAACTTTTTCAAAGACTTCGAGAAATTGAGCATGATAACACTAATCCACGTGGCAGGAAT
TCGTCTCGAGAACATTTTAAACTTGAACAATCAAGACATGCCTTGGAATGGTACGAACA
