[The description below was written by a language model from this plasmid's Addgene catalogue record.]
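Description:
pOX-twk24 is a Xenopus oocyte expression plasmid built on the pOX backbone (about 3.2 kb without insert) that carries the Caenorhabditis elegans gene twk-24, also known by its cosmid designation F55C5.3. The roughly 1.7 kb insert encodes a tandem pore domain (two-pore, or TWK-family) potassium channel subunit, a class of channels generally associated with background or "leak" potassium conductances that help set membrane excitability. The coding sequence was placed into the vector by restriction cloning between a 5′ site recorded as "Kpen1" (presumably KpnI) and a 3′ NotI site, both of which remain intact, so the insert can be excised or transferred. The plasmid is propagated in standard E. coli cloning strains under ampicillin selection; its copy number is listed as unknown, and the origin of replication is not stated.

No feature table accompanies the record, so the promoter and any untranslated flanking elements are not explicitly documented. The listed sequencing primers, T3 at the 5′ end and T7 at the 3′ end, indicate that phage promoter sequences flank the cloning site. This is consistent with the usual way oocyte expression vectors are used: the plasmid serves as a template for in vitro transcription of capped cRNA, which is injected into Xenopus oocytes for heterologous expression. Which promoter drives sense transcription is not stated outright, although the 5′ position of T3 suggests it. No epitope tags, reporters or mutations are recorded. The construct comes from work surveying the diversity of potassium channel genes in C. elegans and their role in tuning neuronal excitability, and its likely use is electrophysiological characterisation of the TWK-24 channel in oocytes.
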