Addgene plasmid #16120: pOX-twk24
Depositing lab: Larry Salkoff. Depositing organization: Washington University in Saint Louis. Publication: Evolution tunes the excitability of individual neurons. Salkoff L, Butler A, Fawcett G, Kunkel M, McArdle C, Paz-y-Mino G, Nonet M, Walton N, Wang ZW, Yuan A, Wei A. Neuroscience. 2001 . 103(4):853-9. 10.1016/S0306-4522(01)00079-3 PubMed 11301195.
Backbone
  Vector backbone: pOX
  Backbone size w/o insert (bp): 3200
  Vector type: Xenopus Oocyte expression
Growth in bacteria
  Bacterial resistance: Ampicillin, 100 μg/mL
  Growth temperature: 37°C
  Growth strain: DH5alpha
  Copy number: Unknown
Gene/Insert
  Gene/Insert name: Tandem pore domain K+ channel (alt name: F55C5.3)
  Species: C. elegans (nematode)
  Insert size (bp): 1700
  GenBank ID: NM_073677
  Entrez Gene: twk-24
  Cloning method: Restriction Enzyme; 5′ cloning site Kpen1 (not destroyed); 3′ cloning site Not1 (not destroyed)
  Sequencing primers: 5′ T3; 3′ T7
Terms and licenses: Academic/Nonprofit Terms; Industry Terms: Not Available to Industry
How to cite: pOX-twk24 was a gift from Larry Salkoff (Addgene plasmid # 16120 ; http://n2t.net/addgene:16120 ; RRID:Addgene_16120)
